>Addgene plasmid #135757 | PX330_ELK1_iso1_1 | addgene full sequence | sequence record 270071 | Addgene NGS Result
GAGGGCCTATTTCCCATGATTCCTTCATATTTGCATATACGATACAAGGCTGTTAGAGAGATAATTGGAA
TTAATTTGACTGTAAACACAAAGATATTAGTACAAAATACGTGACGTAGAAAGTAATAATTTCTTGGGTA
GTTTGCAGTTTTAAAATTATGTTTTAAAATGGACTATCATATGCTTACCGTAACTTGAAAGTATTTCGAT
TTCTTGGCTTTATATATCTTGTGGAAAGGACGAAACACCGGTAGTAGTCATGGCTTCTGGTTTTAGAGCT
AGAAATAGCAAGTTAAAATAAGGCTAGTCCGTTATCAACTTGAAAAAGTGGCACCGAGTCGGTGCTTTTT
TGTTTTAGAGCTAGAAATAGCAAGTTAAAATAAGGCTAGTCCGTTTTTAGCGCGTGCGCCAATTCTGCAG
ACAAATGGCTCTAGAGGTACCCGTTACATAACTTACGGTAAATGGCCCGCCTGGCTGACCGCCCAACGAC
CCCCGCCCATTGACGTCAATAGTAACGCCAATAGGGACTTTCCATTGACGTCAATGGGTGGAGTATTTAC
GGTAAACTGCCCACTTGGCAGTACATCAAGTGTATCATATGCCAAGTACGCCCCCTATTGACGTCAATGA
CGGTAAATGGCCCGCCTGGCATTGTGCCCAGTACATGACCTTATGGGACTTTCCTACTTGGCAGTACATC
TACGTATTAGTCATCGCTATTACCATGGTCGAGGTGAGCCCCACGTTCTGCTTCACTCTCCCCATCTCCC
CCCCCTCCCCACCCCCAATTTTGTATTTATTTATTTTTTAATTATTTTGTGCAGCGATGGGGGCGGGGGG
GGGGGGGGGGCGCGCGCCRGGSGGGGGGGGGSGGGGGGRGGGGSGGGGSGGGGSGRGGCGGRGAGGKGCG
GCGGCAGCCAATCAGAGCGGCGCGCTCCGAAAGTTTCCTTTTATGGCGAGGCGGCGGCGGCGGCGGCCCT
ATAAAAAGCGAAGCGCGCGGCGGGCGGGAGTCGCTGCGCGCTGCCTTCGCCCCGTGCCCCGCTCCGCCGC
CGCCTCGCGCCGCCCGCCCCGGCTCTGACTGACCGCGTTACTCCCACAGGTGAGCGGGCGGGACGGCCCT
TCTCCTCCGGGCTGTAATTAGCTGAGCAAGAGGTAAGGGTTTAAGGGATGGTTGGTTGGTGGGGTATTAA
TGTTTAATTACCTGGAGCACCTGCCTGAAATCACTTTTTTTCAGGTTGGACCGGTGCCACCATGGACTAT
AAGGACCACGACGGAGACTACAAGGATCATGATATTGATTACAAAGACGATGACGATAAGATGGCCCCAA
AGAAGAAGCGGAAGGTCGGTATCCACGGAGTCCCAGCAGCCGACAAGAAGTACAGCATCGGCCTGGACAT
CGGCACCAACTCTGTGGGCTGGGCCGTGATCACCGACGAGTACAAGGTGCCCAGCAAGAAATTCAAGGTG
CTGGGCAACACCGACCGGCACAGCATCAAGAAGAACCTGATCGGAGCCCTGCTGTTCGACAGCGGCGAAA
CAGCCGAGGCCACCCGGCTGAAGAGAACCGCCAGAAGAAGATACACCAGACGGAAGAACCGGATCTGCTA
TCTGCAAGAGATCTTCAGCAACGAGATGGCCAAGGTGGACGACAGCTTCTTCCACAGACTGGAAGAGTCC
TTCCTGGTGGAAGAGGATAAGAAGCACGAGCGGCACCCCATCTTCGGCAACATCGTGGACGAGGTGGCCT
ACCACGAGAAGTACCCCACCATCTACCACCTGAGAAAGAAACTGGTGGACAGCACCGACAAGGCCGACCT
GCGGCTGATCTATCTGGCCCTGGCCCACATGATCAAGTTCCGGGGCCACTTCCTGATCGAGGGCGACCTG
AACCCCGACAACAGCGACGTGGACAAGCTGTTCATCCAGCTGGTGCAGACCTACAACCAGCTGTTCGAGG
AAAACCCCATCAACGCCAGCGGCGTGGACGCCAAGGCCATCCTGTCTGCCAGACTGAGCAAGAGCAGACG
GCTGGAAAATCTGATCGCCCAGCTGCCCGGCGAGAAGAAGAATGGCCTGTTCGGAAACCTGATTGCCCTG
AGCCTGGGCCTGACCCCCAACTTCAAGAGCAACTTCGACCTGGCCGAGGATGCCAAACTGCAGCTGAGCA
AGGACACCTACGACGACGACCTGGACAACCTGCTGGCCCAGATCGGCGACCAGTACGCCGACCTGTTTCT
GGCCGCCAAGAACCTGTCCGACGCCATCCTGCTGAGCGACATCCTGAGAGTGAACACCGAGATCACCAAG
GCCCCCCTGAGCGCCTCTATGATCAAGAGATACGACGAGCACCACCAGGACCTGACCCTGCTGAAAGCTC
TCGTGCGGCAGCAGCTGCCTGAGAAGTACAAAGAGATTTTCTTCGACCAGAGCAAGAACGGCTACGCCGG
CTACATTGACGGCGGAGCCAGCCAGGAAGAGTTCTACAAGTTCATCAAGCCCATCCTGGAAAAGATGGAC
GGCACCGAGGAACTGCTCGTGAAGCTGAACAGAGAGGACCTGCTGCGGAAGCAGCGGACCTTCGACAACG
GCAGCATCCCCCACCAGATCCACCTGGGAGAGCTGCACGCCATTCTGCGGCGGCAGGAAGATTTTTACCC
ATTCCTGAAGGACAACCGGGAAAAGATCGAGAAGATCCTGACCTTCCGCATCCCCTACTACGTGGGCCCT
CTGGCCAGGGGAAACAGCAGATTCGCCTGGATGACCAGAAAGAGCGAGGAAACCATCACCCCCTGGAACT
TCGAGGAAGTGGTGGACAAGGGCGCTTCCGCCCAGAGCTTCATCGAGCGGATGACCAACTTCGATAAGAA
CCTGCCCAACGAGAAGGTGCTGCCCAAGCACAGCCTGCTGTACGAGTACTTCACCGTGTATAACGAGCTG
ACCAAAGTGAAATACGTGACCGAGGGAATGAGAAAGCCCGCCTTCCTGAGCGGCGAGCAGAAAAAGGCCA
TCGTGGACCTGCTGTTCAAGACCAACCGGAAAGTGACCGTGAAGCAGCTGAAAGAGGACTACTTCAAGAA
AATCGAGTGCTTCGACTCCGTGGAAATCTCCGGCGTGGAAGATCGGTTCAACGCCTCCCTGGGCACATAC
CACGATCTGCTGAAAATTATCAAGGACAAGGACTTCCTGGACAATGAGGAAAACGAGGACATTCTGGAAG
ATATCGTGCTGACCCTGACACTGTTTGAGGACAGAGAGATGATCGAGGAACGGCTGAAAACCTATGCCCA
CCTGTTCGACGACAAAGTGATGAAGCAGCTGAAGCGGCGGAGATACACCGGCTGGGGCAGGCTGAGCCGG
AAGCTGATCAACGGCATCCGGGACAAGCAGTCCGGCAAGACAATCCTGGATTTCCTGAAGTCCGACGGCT
TCGCCAACAGAAACTTCATGCAGCTGATCCACGACGACAGCCTGACCTTTAAAGAGGACATCCAGAAAGC
CCAGGTGTCCGGCCAGGGCGATAGCCTGCACGAGCACATTGCCAATCTGGCCGGCAGCCCCGCCATTAAG
AAGGGCATCCTGCAGACAGTGAAGGTGGTGGACGAGCTCGTGAAAGTGATGGGCCGGCACAAGCCCGAGA
ACATCGTGATCGAAATGGCCAGAGAGAACCAGACCACCCAGAAGGGACAGAAGAACAGCCGCGAGAGAAT
GAAGCGGATCGAAGAGGGCATCAAAGAGCTGGGCAGCCAGATCCTGAAAGAACACCCCGTGGAAAACACC
CAGCTGCAGAACGAGAAGCTGTACCTGTACTACCTGCAGAATGGGCGGGATATGTACGTGGACCAGGAAC
TGGACATCAACCGGCTGTCCGACTACGATGTGGACCATATCGTGCCTCAGAGCTTTCTGAAGGACGACTC
CATCGACAACAAGGTGCTGACCAGAAGCGACAAGAACCGGGGCAAGAGCGACAACGTGCCCTCCGAAGAG
GTCGTGAAGAAGATGAAGAACTACTGGCGGCAGCTGCTGAACGCCAAGCTGATTACCCAGAGAAAGTTCG
ACAATCTGACCAAGGCCGAGAGAGGCGGCCTGAGCGAACTGGATAAGGCCGGCTTCATCAAGAGACAGCT
GGTGGAAACCCGGCAGATCACAAAGCACGTGGCACAGATCCTGGACTCCCGGATGAACACTAAGTACGAC
GAGAATGACAAGCTGATCCGGGAAGTGAAAGTGATCACCCTGAAGTCCAAGCTGGTGTCCGATTTCCGGA
AGGATTTCCAGTTTTACAAAGTGCGCGAGATCAACAACTACCACCACGCCCACGACGCCTACCTGAACGC
CGTCGTGGGAACCGCCCTGATCAAAAAGTACCCTAAGCTGGAAAGCGAGTTCGTGTACGGCGACTACAAG
GTGTACGACGTGCGGAAGATGATCGCCAAGAGCGAGCAGGAAATCGGCAAGGCTACCGCCAAGTACTTCT
TCTACAGCAACATCATGAACTTTTTCAAGACCGAGATTACCCTGGCCAACGGCGAGATCCGGAAGCGGCC
TCTGATCGAGACAAACGGCGAAACCGGGGAGATCGTGTGGGATAAGGGCCGGGATTTTGCCACCGTGCGG
AAAGTGCTGAGCATGCCCCAAGTGAATATCGTGAAAAAGACCGAGGTGCAGACAGGCGGCTTCAGCAAAG
AGTCTATCCTGCCCAAGAGGAACAGCGATAAGCTGATCGCCAGAAAGAAGGACTGGGACCCTAAGAAGTA
CGGCGGCTTCGACAGCCCCACCGTGGCCTATTCTGTGCTGGTGGTGGCCAAAGTGGAAAAGGGCAAGTCC
AAGAAACTGAAGAGTGTGAAAGAGCTGCTGGGGATCACCATCATGGAAAGAAGCAGCTTCGAGAAGAATC
CCATCGACTTTCTGGAAGCCAAGGGCTACAAAGAAGTGAAAAAGGACCTGATCATCAAGCTGCCTAAGTA
CTCCCTGTTCGAGCTGGAAAACGGCCGGAAGAGAATGCTGGCCTCTGCCGGCGAACTGCAGAAGGGAAAC
GAACTGGCCCTGCCCTCCAAATATGTGAACTTCCTGTACCTGGCCAGCCACTATGAGAAGCTGAAGGGCT
CCCCCGAGGATAATGAGCAGAAACAGCTGTTTGTGGAACAGCACAAGCACTACCTGGACGAGATCATCGA
GCAGATCAGCGAGTTCTCCAAGAGAGTGATCCTGGCCGACGCTAATCTGGACAAAGTGCTGTCCGCCTAC
AACAAGCACCGGGATAAGCCCATCAGAGAGCAGGCCGAGAATATCATCCACCTGTTTACCCTGACCAATC
TGGGAGCCCCTGCCGCCTTCAAGTACTTTGACACCACCATCGACCGGAAGAGGTACACCAGCACCAAAGA
GGTGCTGGACGCCACCCTGATCCACCAGAGCATCACCGGCCTGTACGAGACACGGATCGACCTGTCTCAG
CTGGGAGGCGACAAAAGGCCGGCGGCCACGAAAAAGGCCGGCCAGGCAAAAAAGAAAAAGTAAGAATTCC
TAGAGCTCGCTGATCAGCCTCGACTGTGCCTTCTAGTTGCCAGCCATCTGTTGTTTGCCCCTCCCCCGTG
CCTTCCTTGACCCTGGAAGGTGCCACTCCCACTGTCCTTTCCTAATAAAATGAGGAAATTGCATCGCATT
GTCTGAGTAGGTGTCATTCTATTCTGGGGGGTGGGGTGGGGCAGGACAGCAAGGGGGAGGATTGGGAAGA
GAATAGCAGGCATGCTGGGGAGCGGCCGCAGGAACCCCTAGTGATGGAGTTGGCCACTCCCTCTCTGCGC
GCTCGCTCGCTCACTGAGGCCGGGCGACCAAAGGTCGCCCGACGCCCGGGCTTTGCCCGGGCGGCCTCAG
TGAGCGAGCGAGCGCGCAGCTGCCTGCAGGGGCGCCTGATGCGGTATTTTCTCCTTACGCATCTGTGCGG
TATTTCACACCGCATA
[95 nt withheld, positions 5967-6061]
T
[46 nt withheld, positions 6063-6108]
C
[141 nt withheld, positions 6110-6250]
CCTTTGACGTTGGAGTCCACGTTCTTT
[37 nt withheld, positions 6278-6314]
ACTCTATCTCGGGCTATTCTTTTGATTTATAAGGGATTTTGCCGATTTCGGTCTATTGGTTAAAAAATGA
GCTGATTTAACAAAAATTTAACGCGAATTTTAACAAAATATTAACGTTTACAATTTTATGGTGCACTCTC
AGTACAATCTGCTCTGATGCCGCATAGTTAAGCCAGCCCCGACACCCGCCAACACCCGCTGACGCGCCCT
GACGGGCTTGTCTGCTCCCGGCATCCGCTTACAGACAAGCTGTGACCGTCTCCGGGAGCTGCATGTGTCA
GAGGTTTTCACCGTCATCACCGAAACGCGCGAGACGAAAGGGCCTCGTGATACGCCTATTTTTATAGGTT
AATGTCATGATAATAATGGTTTCTTAGACGTCAGGTGGCACTTTTCGGGGAAATGTGCGCGGAACCCCTA
TTTGTTTATTTTTCTAAATACATTCAAATATGTATCCGCTCATGAGACAATAACCCTGATAAATGCTTCA
ATAATATTGAAAAAGGAAGAGTATGAGTATTCAACATTTCCGTGTCGCCCTTATTCCCTTTTTTGCGGCA
TTTTGCCTTCCTGTTTTTGCTCACCCAGAAACGCTGGTGAAAGTAAAAGATGCTGAAGATCAGTTGGGTG
CACGAGTGGGTTACATCGAACTGGATCTCAACAGCGGTAAGATCCTTGAGAGTTTTCGCCCCGAAGAACG
TTTTCCAATGATGAGCACTTTTAAAGTTCTGCTATGTGGCGCGGTATTATCCCGTATTGACGCCGGGCAA
GAGCAACTCGGTCGCCGCATACACTATTCTCAGAATGACTTGGTTGAGTACTCACCAGTCACAGAAAAGC
ATCTTACGGATGGCATGACAGTAAGAGAATTATGCAGTGCTGCCATAACCATGAGTGATAACACTGCGGC
CAACTTACTTCTGACAACGATCGGAGGACCGAAGGAGCTAACCGCTTTTTTGCACAACATGGGGGATCAT
GTAACTCGCCTTGATCGTTGGGAACCGGAGCTGAATGAAGCCATACCAAACGACGAGCGTGACACCACGA
TGCCTGTAGCAATGGCAACAACGTTGCGCAAACTATTAACTGGCGAACTACTTACTCTAGCTTCCCGGCA
ACAATTAATAGACTGGATGGAGGCGGATAAAGTTGCAGGACCACTTCTGCGCTCGGCCCTTCCGGCTGGC
TGGTTTATTGCTGATAAATCTGGAGCCGGTGAGCGTGGAAGCCGCGGTATCATTGCAGCACTGGGGCCAG
ATGGTAAGCCCTCCCGTATCGTAGTTATCTACACGACGGGGAGTCAGGCAACTATGGATGAACGAAATAG
ACAGATCGCTGAGATAGGTGCCTCACTGATTAAGCATTGGTAACTGTCAGACCAAGTTTACTCATATATA
CTTTAGATTGATTTAAAACTTCATTTTTAATTTAAAAGGATCTAGGTGAAGATCCTTTTTGATAATCTCA
TGACCAAAATCCCTTAACGTGAGTTTTCGTTCCACTGAGCGTCAGACCCCGTAGAAAAGATCAAAGGATC
TTCTTGAGATCCTTTTTTTCTGCGCGTAATCTGCTGCTTGCAAACAAAAAAACCACCGCTACCAGCGGTG
GTTTGTTTGCCGGATCAAGAGCTACCAACTCTTTTTCCGAAGGTAACTGGCTTCAGCAGAGCGCAGATAC
CAAATACTGTTCTTCTAGTGTAGCCGTAGTTAGGCCACCACTTCAAGAACTCTGTAGCACCGCCTACATA
CCTCGCTCTGCTAATCCTGTTACCAGTGGCTGCTGCCAGTGGCGATAAGTCGTGTCTTACCGGGTTGGAC
TCAAGACGATAGTTACCGGATAAGGCGCAGCGGTCGGGCTGAACGGGGGGTTCGTGCACACAGCCCAGCT
TGGAGCGAACGACCTACACCGAACTGAGATACCTACAGCGTGAGCTATGAGAAAGCGCCACGCTTCCCGA
AGGGAGAAAGGCGGACAGGTATCCGGTAAGCGGCAGGGTCGGAACAGGAGAGCGCACGAGGGAGCTTCCA
GGGGGAAACGCCTGGTATCTTTATAGTCCTGTCGGGTTTCGCCACCTCTGACTTGAGCGTCGATTTTTGT
GATGCTCGTCAGGGGGGCGGAGCCTATGGAAAAACGCCAGCAACGCGGCCTTTTTACGGTTCCTGGCCTT
TTGCTGGCCTTTTGCTCACATGT
Features (pLannotate 1.2.2; 18 found; start..end, strand, type, name):
      1..241     +  promoter       U6 promoter: RNA polymerase III promoter for human U6 snRNA
    270..345     +  misc_RNA       gRNA scaffold: guide RNA scaffold for the Streptococcus pyogenes CRISPR/Cas9 system
    352..395     +  misc_RNA       gRNA scaffold (fragment): guide RNA scaffold for the Streptococcus pyogenes CRISPR/Cas9 system
    442..727     +  enhancer       CMV enhancer: human cytomegalovirus immediate early enhancer; contains an 18-bp deletion relative to the standard CMV enhancer
    729..1006    +  promoter       chicken β-actin promoter: No description available
   1007..1234    +  intron         hybrid intron: hybrid between chicken β-actin (CBA) and minute virus of mice (MMV) introns (Gray et al., 2011)
   1372..2973    +  CDS            Cas9(N): N-terminal portion of Streptococcus pyogenes Cas9 (Zetsche et al., 2015)
   2974..5472    +  CDS            Cas9(C): C-terminal portion of Streptococcus pyogenes Cas9 (Zetsche et al., 2015)
   5473..5520    +  CDS            nucleoplasmin NLS: bipartite nuclear localization signal from nucleoplasmin
   5554..5665    +  polyA_signal   bGH poly(A) signal: bovine growth hormone polyadenylation signal
   5770..5910    +  repeat_region  AAV2 ITR: inverted terminal repeat of adeno-associated virus serotype 2 inverted
   5915..5966    -  misc_feature   bom (fragment): basis of mobility region from pBR322
   5985..6440    +  rep_origin     f1 ori (sequence partly withheld): f1 bacteriophage origin of replication; arrow indicates direction of (+) strand synthesis
   6441..6490    -  misc_feature   bom (fragment): basis of mobility region from pBR322
   6592..6627    -  CDS            rop (fragment): Rop protein, which maintains plasmids at low copy number; rop
   6722..6826    +  promoter       AmpR promoter: bla
   6827..7687    +  CDS            AmpR: β-lactamase; bla; confers resistance to ampicillin, carbenicillin, and related antibiotics
   7858..8446    +  rep_origin     ori: high-copy-number ColE1/pMB1/pBR322/pUC origin of replication
