[The description below was written by a language model from this plasmid's Addgene catalogue record and pLannotate feature annotations shown in this document.]
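Description:
PX330_ELK1_iso1_1 is a CRISPR plasmid built on the PX330 backbone, an all-in-one mammalian expression vector that delivers both a single guide RNA and Streptococcus pyogenes Cas9 from one molecule. It is propagated in E. coli as a high-copy plasmid through a ColE1/pUC-type origin and selected with ampicillin via the β-lactamase gene. An f1 phage origin is also present, along with small annotated fragments of bom and rop and a single AAV2 inverted terminal repeat, which appear to be backbone remnants rather than functional parts of a packaging system.

The payload has two transcription units. A human U6 RNA polymerase III promoter drives a 20-nt guide against human ELK1, placed in the short gap between the promoter and the S. pyogenes gRNA scaffold. A second partial scaffold fragment is annotated just downstream. Cas9 is expressed from a hybrid promoter made of the CMV enhancer, the chicken β-actin promoter and a hybrid intron. Its coding sequence is annotated as adjoining N- and C-terminal portions that together form one contiguous open reading frame, followed by a nucleoplasmin bipartite nuclear localization signal and a bovine growth hormone polyadenylation signal.

According to the record, the guide targets the 3' end of the ELK1 isoform 1 gene. The associated work describes CRISPR epitope tagging for ChIP-seq of DNA-binding proteins, so the plasmid is presumably used to cut near the end of the coding region so that a tag can be inserted at the endogenous locus. Any donor template would be supplied separately, as none is present here. The cloning sites used to insert the guide are not recorded.
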