Addgene plasmid #135757: PX330_ELK1_iso1_1
Purpose: Encodes gRNA for 3' target of human ELK1_iso1
Depositing lab: Richard M. Myers. Depositing organization: HudsonAlpha Institute for Biotechnology. Publication: CETCh-seq: CRISPR epitope tagging ChIP-seq of DNA-binding proteins. Savic D, Partridge EC, Newberry KM, Smith SB, Meadows SK, Roberts BS, Mackiewicz M, Mendenhall EM, Myers RM. Genome Res. 2015 Sep 9. 10.1101/gr.193540.115 PubMed 26355004.
Backbone
  Vector backbone: PX330
  Vector type: CRISPR
Growth in bacteria
  Bacterial resistance: Ampicillin, 100 μg/mL
  Growth temperature: 37°C
  Growth strain: DH5alpha
  Copy number: High Copy
Gene/Insert
  Gene/Insert name: ELK1_iso1 gRNA
  gRNA/shRNA sequence: GGTAGTAGTCATGGCTTCTG
  Species: H. sapiens (human)
  Entrez Gene: ELK1
  Promoter: U6
  Cloning method: Restriction Enzyme; 5′ cloning site Unknown (unknown if destroyed)
Terms and licenses: Academic/Nonprofit Terms; Industry Terms: Not Available to Industry
How to cite: PX330_ELK1_iso1_1 was a gift from Richard M. Myers (Addgene plasmid # 135757 ; http://n2t.net/addgene:135757 ; RRID:Addgene_135757)
